Addgene plasmid #201467: pCMV6-AN-DDK_WT RAD23A_delta aa 137-160
Purpose: Expresses a mutant form of human RAD23A lacking residues 137-160. Variant of plasmid pCMV6-AN-DDK_WT RAD23A
Depositing lab: Roger Woodgate. Depositing organization: National Institute of Child Health and Human Development (NICHD). Publication: A novel interaction between RAD23A/B and Y-family DNA polymerases. Ashton NW, Jaiswal N, Cestari Moreno N, Semenova IV, D'Orlando DA, Teatin Latancia M, McIntyre J, Woodgate R, Bezsonova I. J Mol Biol. 2023 Nov 5:168353. doi: 10.1016/j.jmb.2023.168353. PubMed 37935254.
Backbone
  Vector backbone: pCMV6-AN-DDK
  Backbone manufacturer: Origene
  Total vector size (bp): 6950
  Vector type: Mammalian Expression
  Selectable markers: Neomycin (select with G418)
Growth in bacteria
  Bacterial resistance: Ampicillin, 100 μg/mL
  Growth temperature: 37°C
  Growth strain: DH5alpha
  Copy number: High Copy
Gene/Insert
  Gene/Insert name: UV excision repair protein RAD23 homolog A
  Species: H. sapiens (human)
  Mutation: Lacks residues 137-160
  Entrez Gene: RAD23A (a.k.a. HHR23A, HR23A)
  Tag / fusion protein: FLAG (N terminal on backbone)
Terms and licenses: Academic/Nonprofit Terms; Industry Terms: Not Available to Industry
How to cite: pCMV6-AN-DDK_WT RAD23A_delta aa 137-160 was a gift from Roger Woodgate (Addgene plasmid # 201467 ; http://n2t.net/addgene:201467 ; RRID:Addgene_201467)
