[The description below was written by a language model from this plasmid's Addgene catalogue record and pLannotate feature annotations shown in this document.]
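Description:
pCMV6-AN-DDK_WT RAD23A_delta aa 137-160 is a mammalian expression plasmid of roughly 6.95 kb built on the commercial pCMV6-AN-DDK backbone. It encodes a deletion mutant of human RAD23A (UV excision repair protein RAD23 homolog A, also called HHR23A) that lacks residues 137-160, and it is a derivative of the corresponding wild-type RAD23A plasmid. In bacteria it replicates from a high-copy ColE1/pUC-type origin and is selected through the β-lactamase gene (ampicillin resistance). An f1 phage origin and remnants of lac/lacZα sequence are also present as backbone carry-over.

The RAD23A open reading frame is driven by the human cytomegalovirus immediate-early enhancer and promoter and terminated by the human growth hormone polyadenylation signal. A T7 promoter lies between the CMV promoter and the coding region. An N-terminal FLAG (DDK) epitope supplied by the backbone is fused upstream of the insert; the annotation software matches it as a short fragment of a 3xFLAG reference, which fits a single FLAG unit. This tag allows detection or immunoprecipitation of the mutant protein. The RAD23A feature is annotated as a fragment, as expected for an internally deleted coding sequence. A separate cassette, in which the SV40 enhancer/early promoter drives the neomycin phosphotransferase gene followed by an SV40 poly(A) signal, permits G418 selection of stably transfected mammalian cells.

The associated publication concerns an interaction between RAD23A/B and Y-family DNA polymerases. This suggests the construct serves to test whether the deleted segment contributes to that interaction, by comparison with the tagged wild-type protein, although the record does not state the function of residues 137-160.
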