Features (pLannotate 1.2.2; 20 found; start..end, strand, type, name):
      1..25      +  rep_origin     M13 ori (fragment): M13 bacteriophage origin of replication; arrow indicates direction of (+) strand synthesis
     29..183     -  CDS            lacZα (fragment): LacZα fragment of β-galactosidase; lacZ fragment
    343..722     +  enhancer       CMV enhancer: human cytomegalovirus immediate early enhancer
    724..923     +  promoter       CMV promoter: human cytomegalovirus (CMV) immediate early promoter
    952..970     +  promoter       T7 promoter: promoter for bacteriophage T7 RNA polymerase
   1023..1047    +  CDS            3xFLAG (fragment): three tandem FLAG® epitope tags
   1065..2081    +  CDS            RAD23A (fragment): RD23A_HUMAN - Experimental evidence at protein level: Swiss-Prot protein existence level 1. (Microbial infection) Involved in Vpr-dependent replication of HIV-1 in non-proliferating cells and primary macrophages. Required for the association of HIV-1 Vpr with the host proteasome. From Homo sapiens (Human).
   2185..2807    +  polyA_signal   hGH poly(A) signal: human growth hormone polyadenylation signal
   2836..3165    +  promoter       SV40 promoter: SV40 enhancer and early promoter
   3232..4023    +  CDS            neo: KKA2_KLEPN - Also known as kan, nptII. Experimental evidence at protein level: Swiss-Prot protein existence level 1. Resistance to kanamycin, neomycin, paromomycin, ribostamycin, butirosin and gentamicin B. From Klebsiella pneumoniae.
   4047..4205    +  CDS            ble (fragment): BLE_KLEPN - Experimental evidence at protein level: Swiss-Prot protein existence level 1. Binding protein with a strong affinity to the bleomycin family of antibiotics. Binds to CL990; an antimitotic-antibiotic compound. From Klebsiella pneumoniae.
   4200..4321    +  polyA_signal   SV40 poly(A) signal: SV40 polyadenylation signal
   4394..4410    -  protein_bind   lac operator: The lac repressor binds to the lac operator to inhibit transcription in E. coli. This inhibition can be relieved by adding lactose or isopropyl-β-D-thiogalactopyranoside (IPTG). lac repressor encoded by lacI
   4418..4448    -  promoter       lac promoter: promoter for the E. coli lac operon
   4463..4484    -  protein_bind   CAP binding site: CAP binding activates transcription in the presence of cAMP. E. coli catabolite activator protein
   4497..4589    -  CDS            lacI (fragment): lac repressor; lacI; The lac repressor binds to the lac operator to inhibit transcription in E. coli. This inhibition can be relieved by adding lactose or isopropyl-β-D-thiogalactopyranoside (IPTG).
   4772..5360    -  rep_origin     ori: high-copy-number ColE1/pMB1/pBR322/pUC origin of replication
   5531..6391    -  CDS            AmpR: β-lactamase; bla; confers resistance to ampicillin, carbenicillin, and related antibiotics
   6392..6496    -  promoter       AmpR promoter: bla
   6523..6951    +  rep_origin     f1 ori (sequence partly withheld): f1 bacteriophage origin of replication; arrow indicates direction of (+) strand synthesis
>Addgene plasmid #201467 | pCMV6-AN-DDK_WT RAD23A_delta aa 137-160 | addgene full sequence | sequence record 395188 | Addgene NGS Result
AACAAAATATTAACGCTTACAATTTCCATTCGCCATTCAGGCTGCGCAACTGTTGGGAAGGGCGATCGGT
GCGGGCCTCTTCGCTATTACGCCAGCTGGCGAAAGGGGGATGTGCTGCAAGGCGATTAAGTTGGGTAACG
CCAGGGTTTTCCCAGTCACGACGTTGTAAAACGACGGCCAGTGCCAAGCTGATCTATACATTGAATCAAT
ATTGGCAATTAGCCATATTAGTCATTGGTTATATAGCATAAATCAATATTGGCTATTGGCCATTGCATAC
GTTGTATCTATATCATAATATGTACATTTATATTGGCTCATGTCCAATATGACCGCCATGTTGACATTGA
TTATTGACTAGTTATTAATAGTAATCAATTACGGGGTCATTAGTTCATAGCCCATATATGGAGTTCCGCG
TTACATAACTTACGGTAAATGGCCCGCCTGGCTGACCGCCCAACGACCCCCGCCCATTGACGTCAATAAT
GACGTATGTTCCCATAGTAACGCCAATAGGGACTTTCCATTGACGTCAATGGGTGGAGTATTTACGGTAA
ACTGCCCACTTGGCAGTACATCAAGTGTATCATATGCCAAGTCCGCCCCCTATTGACGTCAATGACGGTA
AATGGCCCGCCTGGCATTATGCCCAGTACATGACCTTACGGGACTTTCCTACTTGGCAGTACATCTACGT
ATTAGTCATCGCTATTACCATGGTGATGCGGTTTTGGCAGTACACCAATGGGCGTGGATAGCGGTTTGAC
TCACGGGGATTTCCAAGTCTCCACCCCATTGACGTCAATGGGAGTTTGTTTTGGCACCAAAATCAACGGG
ACTTTCCAAAATGTCGTAATAACCCCGCCCCGTTGACGCAAATGGGCGGTAGGCGTGTACGGTGGGAGGT
CTATATAAGCAGAGCTCGTTTAGTGAACCGTCAGAATTTTGTAATACGACTCACTATAGGGCGGCCGGGA
ATTCGTCGACTGGATCCGGTACCGAGGAGATCTGCCACCATGGATTACAAGGATGACGACGATAAGGCGA
TCGCCATGGAGCATATGGCCGTCACTATTACCCTGAAGACCCTGCAGCAGCAGACATTCAAGATTCGGAT
GGAACCTGATGAGACAGTCAAAGTCCTGAAAGAGAAGATCGAGGCAGAAAAAGGACGAGACGCATTCCCT
GTCGCAGGACAGAAGCTGATCTACGCTGGGAAAATTCTGTCCGACGATGTGCCAATCAGGGACTATCGCA
TTGATGAGAAGAACTTTGTGGTCGTGATGGTGACTAAGACCAAAGCCGGCCAGGGGACATCTGCTCCCCC
TGAAGCAAGTCCAACTGCCGCTCCCGAGAGCTCCACCTCTTTCCCACCCGCCCCAACATCCGGAATGTCT
CACCCTCCACCCGCAGCCCGCGAAGACAAATCCCCCTCTGAGGAAAGCGCCCCTACCACATCCCCAGAGA
GTAGCGAGTACGAAACCATGCTGACAGAGATCATGAGTATGGGCTATGAGCGGGAAAGAGTCGTGGCCGC
TCTGCGAGCCAGCTACAACAATCCCCACCGGGCTGTGGAGTATCTGCTGACTGGGATTCCTGGCAGCCCC
GAGCCTGAACATGGGTCTGTCCAAGAAAGTCAGGTGTCAGAGCAGCCAGCAACCGAGGCAGCAGGAGAAA
ACCCACTGGAGTTCCTGAGAGATCAGCCCCAGTTTCAGAACATGAGGCAGGTCATCCAGCAGAATCCAGC
ACTGCTGCCTGCTCTGCTGCAGCAGCTGGGCCAGGAAAACCCTCAGCTGCTGCAGCAGATCTCCAGGCAT
CAGGAGCAGTTTATTCAGATGCTGAATGAACCTCCAGGGGAGCTGGCCGACATCTCTGATGTCGAGGGCG
AAGTGGGGGCAATTGGAGAGGAAGCCCCTCAGATGAATTACATCCAGGTCACCCCACAGGAGAAGGAAGC
TATTGAACGGCTGAAAGCACTGGGCTTCCCCGAGAGCCTGGTCATCCAGGCCTATTTTGCTTGCGAGAAG
AACGAAAATCTGGCTGCAAACTTCCTGCTGAGCCAGAATTTTGACGATGAGTAAGAATTCGGATCCACGC
GTAAGCTTCTCGAGACGCGTTAAGCGGCCGCACTCGAGGTTTAAACGGCCGGCCGCGGTCATAGCTGTTT
CCTGAACAGATCCCGGGTGGCATCCCTGTGACCCCTCCCCAGTGCCTCTCCTGGCCCTGGAAGTTGCCAC
TCCAGTGCCCACCAGCCTTGTCCTAATAAAATTAAGTTGCATCATTTTGTCTGACTAGGTGTCCTTCTAT
AATATTATGGGGTGGAGGGGGGTGGTATGGAGCAAGGGGCAAGTTGGGAAGACAACCTGTAGGGCCTGCG
GGGTCTATTGGGAACCAAGCTGGAGTGCAGTGGCACAATCTTGGCTCACTGCAATCTCCGCCTCCTGGGT
TCAAGCGATTCTCCTGCCTCAGCCTCCCGAGTTGTTGGGATTCCAGGCATGCATGACCAGGCTCAGCTAA
TTTTTGTTTTTTTGGTAGAGACGGGGTTTCACCATATTGGCCAGGCTGGTCTCCAACTCCTAATCTCAGG
TGATCTACCCACCTTGGCCTCCCAAATTGCTGGGATTACAGGCGTGAACCACTGCTCCCTTCCCTGTCCT
TCTGATTTTAAAATAACTATACCAGCAGGAGGACGTCCAGACACAGCATAGGCTACCTGGCCATGCCCAA
CCGGTGGGACATTTGAGTTGCTTGCTTGGCACTGTCCTCTCATGCGTTGGGTCCACTCAGTAGATGCCTG
TTGAATTGGGTACGCGGCCAGCTTGGCTGTGGAATGTGTGTCAGTTAGGGTGTGGAAAGTCCCCAGGCTC
CCCAGCAGGCAGAAGTATGCAAAGCATGCATCTCAATTAGTCAGCAACCAGGTGTGGAAAGTCCCCAGGC
TCCCCAGCAGGCAGAAGTATGCAAAGCATGCATCTCAATTAGTCAGCAACCATAGTCCCGCCCCTAACTC
CGCCCATCCCGCCCCTAACTCCGCCCAGTTCCGCCCATTCTCCGCCCCATGGCTGACTAATTTTTTTTAT
TTATGCAGAGGCCGAGGCCGCCTCGGCCTCTGAGCTATTCCAGAAGTAGTGAGGAGGCTTTTTTGGAGGC
CTAGGCTTTTGCAAAAAGCTCCCGGGAGCTTGTATATCCATTTTCGGATCTGATCAAGAGACAGGATGAG
GATCGTTTCGCATGATTGAACAAGATGGATTGCACGCAGGTTCTCCGGCCGCTTGGGTGGAGAGGCTATT
CGGCTATGACTGGGCACAACAGACAATCGGCTGCTCTGATGCCGCCGTGTTCCGGCTGTCAGCGCAGGGG
CGCCCGGTTCTTTTTGTCAAGACCGACCTGTCCGGTGCCCTGAATGAACTGCAGGACGAGGCAGCGCGGC
TATCGTGGCTGGCCACGACGGGCGTTCCTTGCGCAGCTGTGCTCGACGTTGTCACTGAAGCGGGAAGGGA
CTGGCTGCTATTGGGCGAAGTGCCGGGGCAGGATCTCCTGTCATCTCACCTTGCTCCTGCCGAGAAAGTA
TCCATCATGGCTGATGCAATGCGGCGGCTGCATACGCTTGATCCGGCTACCTGCCCATTCGACCACCAAG
CGAAACATCGCATCGAGCGAGCACGTACTCGGATGGAAGCCGGTCTTGTCGATCAGGATGATCTGGACGA
AGAGCATCAGGGGCTCGCGCCAGCCGAACTGTTCGCCAGGCTCAAGGCGCGCATGCCCGACGGCGAGGAT
CTCGTCGTGACCCATGGCGATGCCTGCTTGCCGAATATCATGGTGGAAAATGGCCGCTTTTCTGGATTCA
TCGACTGTGGCCGGCTGGGTGTGGCCGACCGCTATCAGGACATAGCGTTGGCTACCCGTGATATTGCTGA
AGAGCTTGGCGGCGAATGGGCTGACCGCTTCCTCGTGCTTTACGGTATCGCCGCTCCCGATTCGCAGCGC
ATCGCCTTCTATCGCCTTCTTGACGAGTTCTTCTGAGCGGGACTCTGGGGTTCGAAATGACCGACCAAGC
GACGCCCAACCTGCCATCACGAGATTTCGATTCCACCGCCGCCTTCTATGAAAGGTTGGGCTTCGGAATC
GTTTTCCGGGACGCCGGCTGGATGATCCTCCAGCGCGGGGATCTCATGCTGGAGTTCTTCGCCCACCCCA
ACTTGTTTATTGCAGCTTATAATGGTTACAAATAAAGCAATAGCATCACAAATTTCACAAATAAAGCATT
TTTTTCACTGCATTCTAGTTGTGGTTTGTCCAAACTCATCAATGTATCTTATCATGTCTGTATACCGTCG
ACCTCTAGCTAGAGCTTGGCGTAATCATGGTCATAGCTGTTTCCTGTGTGAAATTGTTATCCGCTCACAA
TTCCACACAACATACGAGCCGGAAGCATAAAGTGTAAAGCCTGGGGTGCCTAATGAGTGAGCTAACTCAC
ATTAATTGCGTTGCGCTCACTGCCCGCTTTCCAGTCGGGAAACCTGTCGTGCCAGCTGCATTAATGAATC
GGCCAACGCGCGGGGAGAGGCGGTTTGCGTATTGGGCGCTCTTCCGCTTCCTCGCTCACTGACTCGCTGC
GCTCGGTCGTTCGGCTGCGGCGAGCGGTATCAGCTCACTCAAAGGCGGTAATACGGTTATCCACAGAATC
AGGGGATAACGCAGGAAAGAACATGTGAGCAAAAGGCCAGCAAAAGGCCAGGAACCGTAAAAAGGCCGCG
TTGCTGGCGTTTTTCCATAGGCTCCGCCCCCCTGACGAGCATCACAAAAATCGACGCTCAAGTCAGAGGT
GGCGAAACCCGACAGGACTATAAAGATACCAGGCGTTTCCCCCTGGAAGCTCCCTCGTGCGCTCTCCTGT
TCCGACCCTGCCGCTTACCGGATACCTGTCCGCCTTTCTCCCTTCGGGAAGCGTGGCGCTTTCTCATAGC
TCACGCTGTAGGTATCTCAGTTCGGTGTAGGTCGTTCGCTCCAAGCTGGGCTGTGTGCACGAACCCCCCG
TTCAGCCCGACCGCTGCGCCTTATCCGGTAACTATCGTCTTGAGTCCAACCCGGTAAGACACGACTTATC
GCCACTGGCAGCAGCCACTGGTAACAGGATTAGCAGAGCGAGGTATGTAGGCGGTGCTACAGAGTTCTTG
AAGTGGTGGCCTAACTACGGCTACACTAGAAGAACAGTATTTGGTATCTGCGCTCTGCTGAAGCCAGTTA
CCTTCGGAAAAAGAGTTGGTAGCTCTTGATCCGGCAAACAAACCACCGCTGGTAGCGGTGGTTTTTTTGT
TTGCAAGCAGCAGATTACGCGCAGAAAAAAAGGATCTCAAGAAGATCCTTTGATCTTTTCTACGGGGTCT
GACGCTCAGTGGAACGAAAACTCACGTTAAGGGATTTTGGTCATGAGATTATCAAAAAGGATCTTCACCT
AGATCCTTTTAAATTAAAAATGAAGTTTTAAATCAATCTAAAGTATATATGAGTAAACTTGGTCTGACAG
TTACCAATGCTTAATCAGTGAGGCACCTATCTCAGCGATCTGTCTATTTCGTTCATCCATAGTTGCCTGA
CTCCCCGTCGTGTAGATAACTACGATACGGGAGGGCTTACCATCTGGCCCCAGTGCTGCAATGATACCGC
GAGACCCACGCTCACCGGCTCCAGATTTATCAGCAATAAACCAGCCAGCCGGAAGGGCCGAGCGCAGAAG
TGGTCCTGCAACTTTATCCGCCTCCATCCAGTCTATTAATTGTTGCCGGGAAGCTAGAGTAAGTAGTTCG
CCAGTTAATAGTTTGCGCAACGTTGTTGCCATTGCTACAGGCATCGTGGTGTCACGCTCGTCGTTTGGTA
TGGCTTCATTCAGCTCCGGTTCCCAACGATCAAGGCGAGTTACATGATCCCCCATGTTGTGCAAAAAAGC
GGTTAGCTCCTTCGGTCCTCCGATCGTTGTCAGAAGTAAGTTGGCCGCAGTGTTATCACTCATGGTTATG
GCAGCACTGCATAATTCTCTTACTGTCATGCCATCCGTAAGATGCTTTTCTGTGACTGGTGAGTACTCAA
CCAAGTCATTCTGAGAATAGTGTATGCGGCGACCGAGTTGCTCTTGCCCGGCGTCAATACGGGATAATAC
CGCGCCACATAGCAGAACTTTAAAAGTGCTCATCATTGGAAAACGTTCTTCGGGGCGAAAACTCTCAAGG
ATCTTACCGCTGTTGAGATCCAGTTCGATGTAACCCACTCGTGCACCCAACTGATCTTCAGCATCTTTTA
CTTTCACCAGCGTTTCTGGGTGAGCAAAAACAGGAAGGCAAAATGCCGCAAAAAAGGGAATAAGGGCGAC
ACGGAAATGTTGAATACTCATACTCTTCCTTTTTCAATATTATTGAAGCATTTATCAGGGTTATTGTCTC
ATGAGCGGATACATATTTGAATGTATTTAGAAAAATAAACAAATAGGGGTTCCGCGCACATTTCCCCGAA
AAGTGCCACCTG
[124 nt withheld, positions 6523-6646]
C
[91 nt withheld, positions 6648-6738]
A
[49 nt withheld, positions 6740-6788]
CCTTTGACGTTGGAGTCCACGTTCTTT
[37 nt withheld, positions 6816-6852]
ACCCTATCTCGGTCTATTCTTTTGATTTATAAGGGATTTTGCCGATTTCGGCCTATTGGTTAAAAAATGA
GCTGATTTAACAAAAATTTAACGCGAATTTT
